Addgene plasmid #58094: tdTomato-FTR-940
Purpose: Localization: Nuclear - Nucleolus, Excitation: 554, Emission: 581
Depositing lab: Michael Davidson. Depositing organization: Florida State University, Tallahassee.
Backbone
  Vector backbone: tdTomato
  Backbone size w/o insert (bp): 4750
  Vector type: Mammalian Expression
  Selectable markers: Neomycin (select with G418)
Growth in bacteria
  Bacterial resistance: Kanamycin, 50 μg/mL
  Growth temperature: 37°C
  Growth strain: DH5alpha
  Copy number: High Copy
Gene/Insert
  Gene/Insert name: FTR (alt name: Tractin)
  Promoter: CMV
  Tag / fusion protein: tdTomato (C terminal on backbone)
  Cloning method: Unknown
  Sequencing primers: 5′ CMV-F; 3′ SV40pA-R
Terms and licenses: Academic/Nonprofit Terms; Industry Terms: Not Available to Industry
Depositor comments: . Excitation = 554; Emission = 581
How to cite: tdTomato-FTR-940 was a gift from Michael Davidson (Addgene plasmid # 58094 ; http://n2t.net/addgene:58094 ; RRID:Addgene_58094)
