[The description below was written by a language model from this plasmid's Addgene catalogue record.]
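Description:
tdTomato-FTR-940 is a mammalian expression plasmid built on a tdTomato fluorescent-protein backbone of about 4.75 kb (excluding the insert). It is maintained in E. coli as a high-copy plasmid under kanamycin selection. It also carries a neomycin resistance marker, so transfected mammalian cells can be selected with G418. No feature table is provided, so the origin of replication and the promoter driving the resistance marker are not explicitly documented. The listed 3′ sequencing primer implies an SV40 polyadenylation signal downstream of the expression cassette.

The payload is an insert recorded as FTR, with the alternative name Tractin, expressed from the strong constitutive CMV promoter. It is fused to tdTomato, which is supplied by the backbone at the C-terminal end of the insert. tdTomato is a bright tandem-dimer red-orange fluorescent protein, and the record gives its excitation and emission maxima as 554 nm and 581 nm. The construct is catalogued as a fluorescent localization marker for imaging transfected mammalian cells, with the stated localization being nuclear, specifically the nucleolus. This sits oddly with the alternative name: "Tractin" normally refers to an F-actin-binding peptide probe, which would be expected to label the actin cytoskeleton rather than nucleoli. The record does not resolve this discrepancy. It also does not state the source species of the insert, the insert size, the meaning of "940" in the name, the linker between insert and tdTomato, or the cloning method. Users should therefore confirm the insert identity and the observed localization before relying on the annotation.
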