>Addgene plasmid #58094 | tdTomato-FTR-940 | depositor partial sequence | sequence record 89230 | insert sequence
ACGTCAGATCCGCTAGCGCTACCGGACTCAGATCTCGAGCTCAAGCTTATGGGCATGGCGCGACCACGGG
GCGCGGGGCCCTGCAGCCCCGGGTTGGAGCGGGCTCCGCGCCGGAGCGTCGGGGAGCTGCGCCTGCTCTT
CGAAGCGGGCGGATCTGGATCGGATCCACCGGTCGCCACCATGGTGAGCAAGGGCGAGGAGGTCATCAAA
GAGTTCATGCGCTTCAAGGTGCGCATGGAGGGCTCCATGAACGGCCACGAGTTCGAGATCGAGGGCGAGG
GCGAGGGCCGCCCCTACGAGGGCACCCAGACCGCCAAGCTGAAGGTGACCAAGGGCGGCCCCCTGCCCTT
CGCCTGGGACATCCTGTCCCCCCAGTTCATGTACGGCTCCAAGGCGTACGTGAAGCACCCCGCCGACATC
CCCGATTACAAGAAGCTGTCCTTCCCCGAGGGCTTCAAGTGGGAGCGCGTGATGAACTTCGAGGACGGCG
GTCTGGTGACCGTGACCCAGGACTCCTCCCTGCAGGACGGCACGCTGATCTACAAGGTGAAGATGCGCGG
CACCAACTTCCCCCCCGACGGCCCCGTAATGCAGAAGAAGACCATGGGCTGGGAGGCCTCCACCGAGCGC
CTGTACCCCCGCGACGGCGTGCTGAAGGGCGAGATCCACCAGGCCCTGAAGCTGAAGGACGGCGGCCACT
ACCTGGTGGAGTTCAAGACCATCTACATGGCCAAGAAGCCCGTGCAACTGCCCGGCTACTACTACGTGGA
CACCAAGCTGGACATCACCTCCCACAACGAGGACTACACCATCGTGGAACAGTACGAGCGCTCCGAGGGC
CGCCACCACCTGTTCCTGGGGCATGGCACCGGCAGCACCGGCAGCGGCAGCTCCGGCACCGCCTCCTCCG
AGGACAACAACATGGCCGTCATCAAAGAGTTCATGCGCTTCAAGGTGCGCATGGAGGGCTCCATGAACGG
CCACGAGTTCGAGATCGAGGGCGAGGGCGAGGGCCGCCCCTACGAGGGCACCCAGACCGCCAAGCTGAAG
GTGACCAAGGGCGGCCCCCTGCCCTTCGCCTGGGACATCCTGTCCCCCCAGTTCATGTACGGCTCCAAGG
CGTACGTGAAGCACCCCGCCGACATCCCCGATTACAAGAAGCTGTCCTTCCCCGAGGGCTTCAAGTGGGA
GCGCGTGATGAACTTCGAGGACGGCGGTCTGGTGACCGTGACCCAGGACTCCTCCCTGCAGGACGGCACG
CTGATCTACAAGGTGAAGATGCGCGGCACCAACTTCCCCCCCGACGGCCCCGTAATGCAGAAGAAGACCA
TGGGCTGGGAGGCCTCCACCGAGCGCCTGTACCCCCGCGACGGCGTGCTGAAGGGCGAGATCCACCAGGC
CCTGAAGCTGAAGGACGGCGGCCACTACCTGGTGGAGTTCAAGACCATCTACATGGCCAAGAAGCCCGTG
CAACTGCCCGGCTACTACTACGTGGACACCAAGCTGGACATCACCTCCCACAACGAGGACTACACCATCG
TGGAACAGTACGAGCGCTCCGAGGGCCGCCACCACCTGTTCCTGTACGGCATGGACGAGCTGTACAAGTA
AGCGGCCGCGACTCTAGATCATAATCAGCCATACCACA
