>Addgene plasmid #58094 | tdTomato-FTR-940 | addgene partial sequence | sequence record 105644 | CMV-F 5'-CGCAAATGGGCGGTAGGCGTG-3'
CCGTCAGATCCGCTAGCGCTACCGGACTCAGATCTCGAGCTCAAGCTTATGGGCATGGCGCGACCACGGG
GCGCGGGGCCCTGCAGCCCCGGGTTGGAGCGGGCTCCGCGCCGGAGCGTCGGGGAGCTGCGCCTGCTCTT
CGAAGCGGGCGGATCTGGATCGGATCCACCGGTCGCCACCATGGTGAGCAAGGGCGAGGAGGTCATCAAA
GAGTTCATGCGCTTCAAGGTGCGCATGGAGGGCTCCATGAACGGCCACGAGTTCGAGATCGAGGGCGAGG
GCGAGGGCCGCCCCTACGAGGGCACCCAGACCGCCAAGCTGAAGGTGACCAAGGGCGGCCCCCTGCCCTT
CGCCTGGGACATCCTGTCCCCCCAGTTCATGTACGGCTCCAAGGCGTACGTGAAGCACCCCGCCGACATC
CCCGATTACAAGAAGCTGTCCTTCCCCGAGGGCTTCAAGTGGGAGCGCGTGATGAACTTCGAGGACGGCG
GTCTGGTGACCGTGACCCAGGACTCCTCCCTGCAGGACGGCACGCTGATCTACAAGGTGAAGATGCGCGG
CACCAACTTCCCCCCCGACGGCCCCGTAATGCAGAAGAAGACCATGGGCTGGGAGGCCTCCACCGAGCGC
CTGTACCCCCGCGACGGCGTGCTGAAGGGCGAGATCCACCAGGCCCTGAAGCTGAAGGACGGCGGCCACT
ACCTGGTGGAGTTCAAGACCATCTACATGGCCAAGAAGCCCGTGCAACTGCCCGGCTACTACTACGTGGA
CACCAAGCTGGACATCACCTCCCACAACGAGGACTACACCATC
